>Addgene plasmid #153763 | pGBW-m4252843 | addgene full sequence | sequence record 301661 | Ginkgo NGS Result
AAGTTATGTAACGCGGAACTCCATATATGGGCTATGAACTAATGACCCCGTAATTGATTACTAGATCTGG
CTACACTCGATCAGCAGTTAGATAATAAAATCGCTATCCATCGAAGATGGATGTGTGTTGGTTTTTTGTG
TGTGTAACGCAACGATTGATAGCATAACCCCTTGGGGCCTCTAAACGGGTCTTGAGGGGTTTTTTGAATT
GAGAGGTAGCTGAAGCTGCTGTTATGACCACTAGAGGGAAGAAGATACCTGTGGAGCTAATGGTCCAAGA
TGTCGGGAGCCGCGATCGCTGCCAAAAAGGTAAGCTGACGATAGCTGACGAGATTCGATGCCCGACGAGC
AAATGAGCGCCACGGCTGTTCGCGTAAGCTCGAAACGACGGAGATTCGATAGAGCCAGAGTCGAGTTTAA
ACGATTCGGGATCTTAAGGATAAATTTCTGGTAAGGAGGACACGTATGGAAGTGGGCAAGTTGGGGAAGC
CGTATCCGTTGCTGAATCTGGCATATGTGGGAGTATAAGACGCGCAGCGTCGCATCAGGCATTTTTTTCT
GCGCCAATGCACCTAGAATCGGTTACCAATGCTTAATCAGTGAGGCACCTATCTCAGCGATCTGTCTATT
TCGTTCATCCATAGTTGCCTGACTCCCCGTCGTGTAGATAACTACGATACGGGAGGGCTTACCATCTGGC
CCCAGTGCTGCAATGATACCGCGAGACCCACGCTCACCGGCTCCAGATTTATCAGCAATAAACCAGCCAG
CCGGAAGGGCCGAGCGCAGAAGTGGTCCTGCAACTTTATCCGCCTCCATCCAGTCTATCAACTGTTGCCG
GGAAGCTAGAGTAAGTAGTTCGCCAGTTAATAGTTTACGCAAGGTTGTTGCCATTGCTACAGGCATCGTG
GTGTCACGCTCGTCGTTTGGTATGGCTTCATTCAGCTCCGGTTCCCAACGATCAAGGCGAGTTACATGAT
CCCCCATGTTGTGCAAAAAAGCGGTTAGCTCCTTCGGTCCTCCAATCGTTGTCAGAAGTAAGTTGGCCGC
AGTGTTATCACTCATGGTTATGGCAGCACTGCATAATTCTCTTACTGTCATGCCATCCGTAAGATGCTTT
TCTGTGACTGGTGAATACTCAACCAAGTCATTCTGAGAATAGTGTATGCGGCGACCGAGTTGCTCTTGCC
CGGCGTCAATACGGGATAATACCGCGCCACATAGCAGAACTTTAAAAGTGCTCATCATTGGAAAGCGTTC
TTCGGGGCGAAAACTCTCAAGGATCTTACCGCTGTTGAGATCCAGTTCGATGTAACCCACTCGCGCACCC
AACTGATCTTCAGCATCTTTTACTTTCACCAGCGTTTCTGGGTGAGCAAAAACAGGAAGGCAAAATGCCG
CAAAAAAGGGAATAAGGGCGACACGGAAATGTTGAATACTCATGCGAAAGCCTCCTGCTGATCCTGTCTC
TTGATAGATGTTTGCAAAAGCTAGGACTCGATTATACGTTGACCGATCAGACTATCAATATCTAGGTTTA
AACAGATCGGTACGCTGCCGTGACCAGGCTTGAGTACAATATCTGACGATTGGACTTCCTGGGTCCCAAG
CTGGATTCCGACTGGCTGACTGCCAAGCAACGATATGGATCGTCGAGACTCGCACTGAGAGGATCGTTCT
CGGTACACCAGGCGCGCCTAGCGTTACACACACAAAAAACCAACACACATCCATCTTCGATGGATAGCGA
TTTTATTATCTAAGACTAGGCTTACATACTAGCCTAGGCACCGGGCTTGCGGGTCATGCACCAGGTGCGC
GGTCCTTCGGGCACCTCGACGTCGGCGGTGACGGTGAAGCCGAGCCGCTCGTAGAAGGGGAGGTTGCGGG
GCGCGGAGGTCTCCAGGAAGGCGGGCACCCCGGCGCGCTCGGCGGCCTCCACTCCGGGGAGCACGACGGC
GCTGCCCAGACCCTTGCCCTGGTGGTCGGGCGAGACGCCGACGGTGGCCAGGAACCACGCGGGCTCCTTG
GGCCGGTGCGGCGCCAGGAGGCCCTCCATCTGTTGCTGCGCGGCCAGCCGGGAACCGCTCAACTCGGCCA
TGCGCGGGCCGATCTCGGCGAACACCGCCCCCGCTTCGACGCTCTCCGGCGTGGTCCAGACCGCCACCGC
GGCGCCGTCGTCCGCGACCCACACCTTGCCGATGTCGAGCCCGACGCGCGTGAGGAAGAGTTCTTGCAGC
TCGGTGACCCGCTCGATGTGGCGGTCCGGATCGACGGTGTGGCGCGTGGCGGGGTAGTCGGCGAACGCGG
CGGCGAGGGTGCGTACGGCCCTGGGGACGTCGTCGCGGGTGGCGAGGCGCACCGTGGGCTTGTACTCGGT
CATGTTGTCTAACAAAAAAGCCAAAAACGGCCAGAATTTAGCGGACAATTTACAAGTCTAACACTGAAAA
TTACATATTGACCCAAATGATTACATTTCAAAAGGTGCCTAAAAAACTTCACAAAACACACTCGCCAACC
CCGAGCGCATAGTTCAAAACCGGAGCTTCAGCTACTTAAGAAGATAGGTACATAAAACCGACCAAAGAAA
CTGACGCCTCACTTATCCCTCCCCTCACCAGAGGTCCGGCGCCTGTCGATTCAGGAGAGCCTACCCTAGG
CCCGAACCCTGCGTCCTGCGACGGAGAAAAGCCTACCGCACACCTACCGGCTGGTGGCCCCACCCTGCAT
TATAAGCCAACAGAACGGGTGACGTCACGACACGACGAGGGCGCGCGCTCCCAAAGGTACGGGTGCACTG
CCCAACGGCACCGCCATAACTGCCGCCCCCGCAACAGACGACAAACCGAGTTCTCCAGTCAGTGACAAAC
TTCACGTCAGGGTCCCCAGATGGTGCCCAGCCCATCTCACCCGAATAAGAGCTTTCCCGCATTAGCGAAG
GGCTCAAGACCTTGGGTTCTTGCCGCCCACCATGCCCCCCACCTTGTTTCAACGACCTCACAGCCCGCCT
CACAAGCGTCTTCCATTCAAGACTCGGGAACAGCCGCCATTTTGCTGCGCTCCCCCCAACCCCCAGTTCA
GGGCAACCTTGCTCGCGGACCCAGACTACAGCCCTTGGCGGTCTCTCCACACGCTTCCGTCCCACCGAGC
GGCCCGGCGGCCACGAAAGCCCCGGCCAGCCCAGCAGCCCGCTACTCACCAAGTGACGATCACAGCGATC
CACAAACAAGAACCGCGACCCAAATCCCGGCTGCGACGGAACTAGCTGTGCCACACCCGGCGCGTCCTTA
TATAATCATCGGCGTTCACCGCCCCACGGAGATCCCTCCGCAGAATCGCCGAGAAGGGACTACTTTTCCT
CGCCTGTTCCGCTCTCTGGAAAGAAAACCAGTGCCCTAGAGTCACCCAAGTCCCGTCCTAAAATGTCCTT
CTGCTGATACTGGGGTTCTAAGGCCGAGTCTTATGAGCAGCGGGCCGCTGTCCTGAGCGTCCGGGCGGAA
GGATCAGGACGCTCCTGCGCCCTTCGTCTGACGTGGCAGCGCTCGCCGTGACGAGGGGGGCGCCCGCGGG
AGGCGCCAAAACCCGGCGCGGAGGCCAGGCGCGCCCCGATTTCGATATTCCTCGGATCTCGGATAGATCG
GGATTGAGGATGTAGGTTGAACTTCTCTCGGGTGATCCCGATCTCGGATATTCGGGATTGGAGTAATACC
TGGCGATAGGCGCTGCCAAGCAATAGCCAAGGCGCAAGGCCGGCCAAGAGACTTGCGATAGTTCGTTCGA
GAGGTAGCCTGCAAGATGGATCGGACGAAAGGTTTGAAGATTTTCCGACGAGGGCCTTGGAGAGTTCGGA
AATTTAAATGCAACTATGGATGAACGAAATAGACAGATCGCTGAGATAGGTGCCTCACTGATTAAGCATT
GGTAACTGTCAGACCAAGTTTACTCATATATACTTTAGATTGATTTAAAACTTCATTTTTAATTTAAAAG
GATCTAGGTGAAGATCCTTTTTGATAATCTCATGACCAAAATCCCTTAACGTGAGTTTTCGTTCCACTGA
GCGTCAGACCCCGTAGAAAAGATCAAAGGATCTTCTTGAGATCCTTTTTTTCTGCGCGTAATCTGCTGCT
TGCAAACAAAAAAACCACCGCTACCAGCGGTGGTTTGTTTGCCGGATCAAGAGCTACCAACTCTTTTTCC
GAAGGTAACTGGCTTCAGCAGAGCGCAGATACCAAATACTGTTCTTCTAGTGTAGCCGTAGTTAGGCCAC
CACTTCAAGAACTCTGTAGCACCGCCTACATACCTCGCTCTGCTAATCCTGTTACCAGTGGCTGCTGCCA
GTGGCGATAAGTCGTGTCTTACCGGGTTGGACTCAAGACGATAGTTACCGGATAAGGCGCAGCGGTCGGG
CTGAACGGGGGGTTCGTGCACACAGCCCAGCTTGGAGCGAACGACCTACACCGAACTGAGATACCTACAG
CGTGAGCTATGAGAAAGCGCCACGCTTCCCGAAGGGAGAAAGGCGGACAGGTATCCGGTAAGCGGCAGGG
TCGGAACAGGAGAGCGCACGAGGGAGCTTCCAGGGGGAAACGCCTGGTATCTTTATAGTCCTGTCGGGTT
TCGCCACCTCTGACTTGAGCGTCGATTTTTGTGATGCTCGTCAGGGGGGCGGAGCCTATGGAAAAACGCC
AGCAACGCGGCCTTTTTACGGTTCCTGGCCTTTTGCTGGCCTTTTGCTCACATGATTTAAATGAAACTCG
TAATCGGAGAACGGGTGCAATAGCAAGGACCAGATCGAACTTGACTGACGCAATTCTGAGCGTAGTCGAA
ACCCAGACAAGTCGATCTCGCCAAGTAGCTGACTTGACTGGTTAATTAAGTTTCGATAGCCCAAGGTAAC
CAATGAGATTAGGGAGGGAAGAAAGTTTGATGAACTACTTCTGACCCCTAGTGGTGTCCAGAAAAGACCA
TTAAAGGAATGTCTTGATCGAAATCGAGAGATCGCCTGCAGGATAGCTGACGACCTTAAGGATAAATTTC
TGGTAAGGAGGACACGTATGGAAGTGGGCAAGTTGGGGAAGCCGTATCCGTTGCTGAATCTGGCATATGT
GGGAGTATAAGACGCGCAGCGTCGCATCAGGCATTTTTTTCTGCGCCAATGCCGGTAGATAGCAATCCGG
CCCGAGGGGCACAAAAAACCCCTCAAGACCCGTTTAGAGGCCCCAAGGGGTTATGCTACGATACCGATAG
AGATGGGCCAATACCACATTTGTAGAGGTTTTACTTGCTTTAAAAAACCTCCCACACCTCCCCCTGAACC
TGAAACATAAAATGAATGCAATTGTTGTTGTTAACTTGTTTATTGCAGCTTATAATGGTTACAAATAAAG
CAATAGCATCACAAATTTCACAAATAAAGCATTTTTTTCACTGCATTCTAGTTGTGGTTTGTCCAAACTC
ATCAATGTATCTTATCATGTCTGTGAGCTGAAGGTACGCTGTATCTCAGTCAGTCAAGCTAGCTTAGAGG
GCACCAGACGAGGATATCTTTTTGAATCTGTTGGCTGCACTCACCGCGATAAAATTCTTTTTCCATCGCC
TCTTCGACTGAAAGTAAAGGTTTTCTGTGAGATTAAAGTTAACTACATCTACTTGTGCTATGTAGTTACG
AGAATTCATTCTGCACAAGAGTAGACTATATATCGTAAACGGAAAAGCGAAAACGTTTATATAGCCCATG
GTGGCGGCCGCTGGCGGGTGTGTCGAGTGGATGGTAGGATCGACAAAGATCTGATCTGACGGTTCACTAA
ACCAGCTCTGCTTATATAGACCTCCCACCGTACACGCCTACCGCCCATTTGCGTCAATGGGGCGGAGTTG
TTACGACATTTTGGAAAGTCCCGTTGATTTTGGTGCCAAAACAAACTCCCATTGACGTCAATGGGGTGGA
GACTTGGAAATCCCCGTGAGTCAAACCGCTATCCACGCCCATTGATGTACTGCCAAAACCGCATCAGCAT
GGTAATAGCGATGACTAATACGTAGATGTACTGCCAAGTAGGAAAGTCCCATAAGGTCATGTACTGGGCA
TAATGCCAGGCGGGCCATTTACCGTCATTGACGTCAATAGGGGGCGTACTTGGCATATGATACACTTGAT
GTACTGCCAAGTGGGCAGTTTACCGTAAATACTCCACCCATTGACGTCAATGGAAAGTCCCTATTGGCGT
TACTATGGGAACATACGTCATTATTGACGTCAATGGGCGGGGGTCGTTGGGCGGTCAGCCAGGCGGGCCA
TTTACCGT
Features (pLannotate 1.2.2; 20 found; start..end, strand, type, name):
     94..142     +  polyA_signal   poly(A) signal: synthetic polyadenylation signal
    160..206     +  terminator     T7 terminator: transcription terminator for bacteriophage T7 RNA polymerase
    211..282     -  misc_feature   5' β-globin insulator: insulator upstream of the human β-globin locus (Farrell et al., 2002)
    434..570     -  terminator     rrnG terminator: transcription terminator from the E. coli ribosomal RNA rrnG operon (Albrechtsen et al., 1991)
    583..1443    -  CDS            AmpR: β-lactamase; bla; confers resistance to ampicillin, carbenicillin, and related antibiotics
   1709..1757    -  polyA_signal   poly(A) signal: synthetic polyadenylation signal
   1786..2383    -  CDS            PuroR (fragment): puromycin N-acetyltransferase; pac from Streptomyces; confers resistance to puromycin
   2387..3596    -  promoter       UbC promoter: human ubiquitin C promoter
   3860..3924    +  CDS            bla(M) (fragment): β-lactamase lacking the signal sequence; bla(M); allows cytosolic expression of β-lactamase
   4096..4684    +  rep_origin     ori: high-copy-number ColE1/pMB1/pBR322/pUC origin of replication
   4910..4981    -  misc_feature   3' β-globin insulator: insulator downstream of the human β-globin locus (Farrell et al., 2002)
   5026..5162    -  terminator     rrnG terminator: transcription terminator from the E. coli ribosomal RNA rrnG operon (Albrechtsen et al., 1991)
   5192..5238    -  terminator     T7 terminator: transcription terminator for bacteriophage T7 RNA polymerase
   5261..5330    +  CDS            large T antigen (fragment): large T antigen from SV40 (simian virus 40)
   5353..5474    +  polyA_signal   SV40 poly(A) signal: SV40 polyadenylation signal
   5582..5598    -  CDS            CBP (fragment): calmodulin-binding peptide derived from skeletal muscle myosin light chain kinase; binds calmodulin with nanomolar affinity in the presence of calcium
   5634..5693    -  ncRNA          Corona pk3: Accession: RF00165 - Coronavirus 3' UTR pseudoknot
   5814..5865    -  promoter       CMVd2 promoter: truncated human cytomegalovirus (CMV) immediate early promoter that yields moderately reduced expression relative to the full-length promoter
   5928..5945    +  promoter       CMV promoter (fragment): human cytomegalovirus (CMV) immediate early promoter
   6018..13      -  enhancer       CMV enhancer (across the origin): human cytomegalovirus immediate early enhancer
