[The description below was written by a language model from this plasmid's Addgene catalogue record and pLannotate feature annotations shown in this document.]
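Description:
pGBW-m4252843 is a mammalian expression plasmid for the wild-type ORF10 protein of SARS-CoV-2, built on a pTwist_CMV_Puro_6 backbone from which an AarI site was removed. It is maintained in E. coli as a high-copy plasmid through a ColE1/pUC-type origin and selected with ampicillin via a β-lactamase gene. For selection in mammalian cells it carries a puromycin N-acetyltransferase cassette, which the feature table places downstream of a human ubiquitin C promoter and upstream of a synthetic polyadenylation signal.

The payload is a very short insert of about 110 bp, driven by the CMV promoter. The backbone supplies a C-terminal tag consisting of a TEV protease cleavage site followed by calmodulin-binding peptide (CBP). This allows calcium-dependent capture of the fusion on calmodulin resin and later release or tag removal by TEV cleavage. In the annotated sequence of 6,308 nt, the expression unit lies on the minus strand: the CMV enhancer spans the origin of numbering, with CMV promoter matches downstream of it. The ORF10 coding sequence itself is not annotated. A hit to the coronavirus 3' UTR pseudoknot family falls in the insert region, which probably reflects the position of ORF10 near the 3' end of the viral genome. Only a small CBP fragment is detected, and the TEV site is not called. An SV40 poly(A) signal is annotated next to this unit, but on the opposite strand to it. β-globin insulator elements and bacterial rrnG and T7 terminators are positioned between the functional modules.

The record states no application beyond mammalian expression, though the tag arrangement suits affinity purification or interaction studies.
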