Addgene plasmid #153763: pGBW-m4252843
Purpose: Mammalian expression plasmid for SARS-CoV-2 ORF10 protein
Depositing lab: Ginkgo Bioworks & Benjie Chen. Depositing organization: Ginkgo Bioworks.
Backbone
  Vector backbone: pTwist_CMV_Puro_6 with AarI site removed
  Backbone size w/o insert (bp): 6080
  Vector type: Mammalian Expression
  Selectable markers: Puromycin
Growth in bacteria
  Bacterial resistance: Ampicillin, 100 μg/mL
  Growth temperature: 37°C
  Growth strain: DH5alpha
  Copy number: High Copy
Gene/Insert
  Gene/Insert name: SARS-CoV-2 ORF10 protein
  Species: Severe acute respiratory syndrome coronavirus 2
  Insert size (bp): 110
  Mutation: wt
  Entrez Gene: ORF10 (a.k.a. GU280_gp11)
  Promoter: CMV
  Tag / fusion protein: Cleavable TEV;CBP (C terminal on backbone)
  Cloning method: Unknown
Resource information
  A portion of this plasmid was derived from a plasmid made by: GinkgoBioworks
Depositor comments: NCBI reference sequence: 43740576
How to cite: pGBW-m4252843 was a gift from Ginkgo Bioworks & Benjie Chen (Addgene plasmid # 153763 ; http://n2t.net/addgene:153763 ; RRID:Addgene_153763)
